Addgene plasmid #36324: pcDNA-4mtD3cpv
Depositing lab: Amy Palmer & Roger Tsien. Depositing organization: University of California, San Diego (UCSD). Publication: Ca2+ indicators based on computationally redesigned calmodulin-peptide pairs. Palmer AE, Giacomello M, Kortemme T, Hires SA, Lev-Ram V, Baker D, Tsien RY. Chem Biol. 2006 May;13(5):521-30. 10.1016/j.chembiol.2006.03.007 PubMed 16720273.
Backbone
  Vector backbone: pcDNA3
  Backbone manufacturer: Invitrogen
  Backbone size w/o insert (bp): 5400
  Total vector size (bp): 7800
  Modifications to backbone: mitochondrial targeting sequence N-terminal to insert
  Selectable markers: Neomycin (select with G418)
Growth in bacteria
  Bacterial resistance: Ampicillin, 100 μg/mL
  Growth temperature: 37°C
  Growth strain: DH10B
  Copy number: High Copy
Gene/Insert
  Gene/Insert name: 4mtD3cpv second generation cameleon (calcium sensor) targeted to mitochondria (alt name: D family cameleon)
  Species: Synthetic
  Insert size (bp): 2370
  GenBank ID: DQ479429.1
  Promoter: CMV
  Tag / fusion protein: First 29 aa of human COX subunit 8a (N terminal on backbone)
  Cloning method: Restriction Enzyme; 5′ cloning site BamHI (not destroyed); 3′ cloning site EcoRI (not destroyed)
  Sequencing primers: 5′ T7 Forward; 3′ BGH Reverse
Terms and licenses: Academic/Nonprofit Terms; Industry Terms: Not Available to Industry
Depositor comments: Genetically encoded, ratiometric, calcium biosensor that contains enhanced CFP and circularly permuted Venus 173. D3cpv does not bind wild-type calmodulin. It has a Kd' of 0.6 uM. See also Palmer & Tsien (2006) Nature Protocols. The small discrepancy between the Addgene and depositor's sequence should not alter the function of the plasmid.
How to cite: pcDNA-4mtD3cpv was a gift from Amy Palmer & Roger Tsien (Addgene plasmid # 36324 ; http://n2t.net/addgene:36324 ; RRID:Addgene_36324)
