[The description below was written by a language model from this plasmid's Addgene catalogue record and pLannotate feature annotations shown in this document.]
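Description:
pcDNA-4mtD3cpv is a mammalian expression plasmid built on the pcDNA3 backbone that encodes a mitochondrially targeted, genetically encoded calcium indicator of the second-generation "D family" cameleons. It is propagated in E. coli through a high-copy ColE1/pUC-type origin with ampicillin selection (AmpR), also carries an f1 origin, and has an SV40 promoter-driven neomycin resistance cassette with an SV40 polyadenylation signal, allowing G418 selection of stably transfected mammalian cells. The full sequenced record is about 7.75 kb, in line with the roughly 7.8 kb catalogue size.

The sensor is transcribed from the CMV immediate-early enhancer/promoter and terminated by the bovine growth hormone poly(A) signal. Flanking T7 and SP6 promoters come from the backbone. The open reading frame begins with four tandem copies of the human cytochrome c oxidase subunit VIII presequence (the "4mt" in the name), which direct import of the protein into mitochondria. This is followed by enhanced CFP, a calmodulin-derived segment, an unannotated stretch that presumably holds the partner calmodulin-binding peptide of the cameleon design, and circularly permuted Venus (cp173Venus). Calcium binding causes the calmodulin and peptide to associate, changing FRET between the CFP donor and the cpVenus acceptor and giving a ratiometric readout. According to the depositor, the D3 calmodulin-peptide pair was computationally redesigned so that the sensor does not bind wild-type calmodulin, and it has an apparent Kd of about 0.6 µM. The construct is used for live-cell ratiometric imaging of mitochondrial calcium. The depositor notes a small sequence discrepancy with the repository's sequencing that is not expected to affect function.
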