Features (pLannotate 1.2.2; 27 found; start..end, strand, type, name):
     83..943     -  CDS            AmpR: β-lactamase; bla; confers resistance to ampicillin, carbenicillin, and related antibiotics
    944..1048    -  promoter       AmpR promoter: bla
   1107..1159    -  misc_feature   bom (fragment): basis of mobility region from pBR322
   1314..1693    +  enhancer       CMV enhancer: human cytomegalovirus immediate early enhancer
   1694..1897    +  promoter       CMV promoter: human cytomegalovirus (CMV) immediate early promoter
   1893..1926    +  LTR            5' LTR (truncated) (fragment): truncated 5' long terminal repeat (LTR) from HIV-1
   1942..1960    +  promoter       T7 promoter: promoter for bacteriophage T7 RNA polymerase
   1974..2048    +  CDS            COX8 presequence: mitochondrial presequence of human cytochrome c oxidase subunit VIII (Rizutto et al., 1989)
   2070..2144    +  CDS            COX8 presequence: mitochondrial presequence of human cytochrome c oxidase subunit VIII (Rizutto et al., 1989)
   2166..2240    +  CDS            COX8 presequence: mitochondrial presequence of human cytochrome c oxidase subunit VIII (Rizutto et al., 1989)
   2262..2336    +  CDS            COX8 presequence: mitochondrial presequence of human cytochrome c oxidase subunit VIII (Rizutto et al., 1989)
   2370..3047    +  CDS            Enhanced Cyan-Emitting GFP: Enhanced Cyan-Emitting GFP is a basic (constitutively fluorescent) cyan fluorescent protein published in 2002, derived from Aequorea victoria.
   3051..3407    +  CDS            CALMA_ARBPU (fragment): Experimental evidence at protein level: Swiss-Prot protein existence level 1. Calmodulin mediates the control of a large number of enzymes, ion channels and other proteins by Ca(2+). Among the enzymes to be stimulated by the calmodulin-Ca(2+) complex are a number of protein kinases and phosphatases. From Arbacia punctulata (Punctuate sea urchin).
   3588..4322    +  CDS            cp173Venus: circularly permuted form of the Venus yellow fluorescent protein (Nagai et al., 2004) efficient FRET acceptor for CFP
   4386..4404    -  promoter       SP6 promoter: promoter for bacteriophage SP6 RNA polymerase
   4430..4654    +  polyA_signal   bGH poly(A) signal: bovine growth hormone polyadenylation signal
   4658..4679    +  promoter       SV40 promoter (fragment): SV40 enhancer and early promoter
   4700..5128    +  rep_origin     f1 ori (sequence partly withheld): f1 bacteriophage origin of replication; arrow indicates direction of (+) strand synthesis
   5142..5471    +  promoter       SV40 promoter: SV40 enhancer and early promoter
   5538..6329    +  CDS            neo: KKA2_KLEPN - Also known as kan, nptII. Experimental evidence at protein level: Swiss-Prot protein existence level 1. Resistance to kanamycin, neomycin, paromomycin, ribostamycin, butirosin and gentamicin B. From Klebsiella pneumoniae.
   6353..6511    +  CDS            ble (fragment): BLE_KLEPN - Experimental evidence at protein level: Swiss-Prot protein existence level 1. Binding protein with a strong affinity to the bleomycin family of antibiotics. Binds to CL990; an antimitotic-antibiotic compound. From Klebsiella pneumoniae.
   6506..6627    +  polyA_signal   SV40 poly(A) signal: SV40 polyadenylation signal
   6700..6716    -  protein_bind   lac operator: The lac repressor binds to the lac operator to inhibit transcription in E. coli. This inhibition can be relieved by adding lactose or isopropyl-β-D-thiogalactopyranoside (IPTG). lac repressor encoded by lacI
   6724..6754    -  promoter       lac promoter: promoter for the E. coli lac operon
   6769..6790    -  protein_bind   CAP binding site: CAP binding activates transcription in the presence of cAMP. E. coli catabolite activator protein
   6803..6895    -  CDS            lacI (fragment): lac repressor; lacI; The lac repressor binds to the lac operator to inhibit transcription in E. coli. This inhibition can be relieved by adding lactose or isopropyl-β-D-thiogalactopyranoside (IPTG).
   7078..7666    -  rep_origin     ori: high-copy-number ColE1/pMB1/pBR322/pUC origin of replication
>Addgene plasmid #36324 | pcDNA-4mtD3cpv | addgene full sequence | sequence record 157176 | Addgene NGS results
GGATCTTCACCTAGATCCTTTTAAATTAAAAATGAAGTTTTAAATCAATCTAAAGTATATATGAGTAAAC
TTGGTCTGACAGTTACCAATGCTTAATCAGTGAGGCACCTATCTCAGCGATCTGTCTATTTCGTTCATCC
ATAGTTGCCTGACTCCCCGTCGTGTAGATAACTACGATACGGGAGGGCTTACCATCTGGCCCCAGTGCTG
CAATGATACCGCGAGACCCACGCTCACCGGCTCCAGATTTATCAGCAATAAACCAGCCAGCCGGAAGGGC
CGAGCGCAGAAGTGGTCCTGCAACTTTATCCGCCTCCATCCAGTCTATTAATTGTTGCCGGGAAGCTAGA
GTAAGTAGTTCGCCAGTTAATAGTTTGCGCAACGTTGTTGCCATTGCTACAGGCATCGTGGTGTCACGCT
CGTCGTTTGGTATGGCTTCATTCAGCTCCGGTTCCCAACGATCAAGGCGAGTTACATGATCCCCCATGTT
GTGCAAAAAAGCGGTTAGCTCCTTCGGTCCTCCGATCGTTGTCAGAAGTAAGTTGGCCGCAGTGTTATCA
CTCATGGTTATGGCAGCACTGCATAATTCTCTTACTGTCATGCCATCCGTAAGATGCTTTTCTGTGACTG
GTGAGTACTCAACCAAGTCATTCTGAGAATAGTGTATGCGGCGACCGAGTTGCTCTTGCCCGGCGTCAAT
ACGGGATAATACCGCGCCACATAGCAGAACTTTAAAAGTGCTCATCATTGGAAAACGTTCTTCGGGGCGA
AAACTCTCAAGGATCTTACCGCTGTTGAGATCCAGTTCGATGTAACCCACTCGTGCACCCAACTGATCTT
CAGCATCTTTTACTTTCACCAGCGTTTCTGGGTGAGCAAAAACAGGAAGGCAAAATGCCGCAAAAAAGGG
AATAAGGGCGACACGGAAATGTTGAATACTCATACTCTTCCTTTTTCAATATTATTGAAGCATTTATCAG
GGTTATTGTCTCATGAGCGGATACATATTTGAATGTATTTAGAAAAATAAACAAATAGGGGTTCCGCGCA
CATTTCCCCGAAAAGTGCCACCTGACGTCGACGGATCGGGAGATCTCCCGATCCCCTATGGTGCACTCTC
AGTACAATCTGCTCTGATGCCGCATAGTTAAGCCAGTATCTGCTCCCTGCTTGTGTGTTGGAGGTCGCTG
AGTAGTGCGCGAGCAAAATTTAAGCTACAACAAGGCAAGGCTTGACCGACAATTGCATGAAGAATCTGCT
TAGGGTTAGGCGTTTTGCGCTGCTTCGCGATGTACGGGCCAGATATACGCGTTGACATTGATTATTGACT
AGTTATTAATAGTAATCAATTACGGGGTCATTAGTTCATAGCCCATATATGGAGTTCCGCGTTACATAAC
TTACGGTAAATGGCCCGCCTGGCTGACCGCCCAACGACCCCCGCCCATTGACGTCAATAATGACGTATGT
TCCCATAGTAACGCCAATAGGGACTTTCCATTGACGTCAATGGGTGGAGTATTTACGGTAAACTGCCCAC
TTGGCAGTACATCAAGTGTATCATATGCCAAGTACGCCCCCTATTGACGTCAATGACGGTAAATGGCCCG
CCTGGCATTATGCCCAGTACATGACCTTATGGGACTTTCCTACTTGGCAGTACATCTACGTATTAGTCAT
CGCTATTACCATGGTGATGCGGTTTTGGCAGTACATCAATGGGCGTGGATAGCGGTTTGACTCACGGGGA
TTTCCAAGTCTCCACCCCATTGACGTCAATGGGAGTTTGTTTTGGCACCAAAATCAACGGGACTTTCCAA
AATGTCGTAACAACTCCGCCCCATTGACGCAAATGGGCGGTAGGCGTGTACGGTGGGAGGTCTATATAAG
CAGAGCTCTCTGGCTAACTAGAGAACCCACTGCTTACTGGCTTATCGAAATTAATACGACTCACTATAGG
GAGACCCAAGCTTATGTCCGTCCTGACGCCGCTGCTGCTGCGGGGCTTGACAGGCTCGGCCCGGCGGCTC
CCAGTGCCGCGCGCCAAGATCCATTCGTTGGGGGATCCCATGTCCGTCCTGACGCCGCTGCTGCTGCGGG
GCTTGACAGGCTCGGCCCGGCGGCTCCCAGTGCCGCGCGCCAAGATCCATTCGTTGGGGAAGCTTATGTC
CGTCCTGACGCCGCTGCTGCTGCGGGGCTTGACAGGCTCGGCCCGGCGGCTCCCAGTGCCGCGCGCCAAG
ATCCATTCGTTGGGGGATCCCATGTCCGTCCTGACGCCGCTGCTGCTGCGGGGCTTGACAGGCTCGGCCC
GGCGGCTCCCAGTGCCGCGCGCCAAGATCCATTCGTTGGGGAAGCTTGCCACCATGGTGAGCAAGGGCGA
GGAGCTGTTCACCGGGGTGGTGCCCATCCTGGTCGAGCTGGACGGCGACGTAAACGGCCACAGGTTCAGC
GTGTCCGGCGAGGGCGAGGGCGATGCCACCTACGGCAAGCTGACCCTGAAGTTCATCTGCACCACCGGCA
AGCTGCCCGTGCCCTGGCCCACCCTCGTGACCACCCTGACCTGGGGCGTGCAGTGCTTCAGCCGCTACCC
CGACCACATGAAGCAGCACGACTTCTTCAAGTCCGCCATGCCCGAAGGCTACGTCCAGGAGCGTACCATC
TTCTTCAAGGACGACGGCAACTACAAGACCCGCGCCGAGGTGAAGTTCGAGGGCGACACCCTGGTGAACC
GCATCGAGCTGAAGGGCATCGACTTCAAGGAGGACGGCAACATCCTGGGGCACAAGCTGGAGTACAACTA
CATCAGCCACAACGTCTATATCACCGCCGACAAGCAGAAGAACGGCATCAAGGCCCACTTCAAGATCCGC
CACAACATCGAGGACGGCAGCGTGCAGCTCGCCGACCACTACCAGCAGAACACCCCCATCGGCGACGGCC
CCGTGCTGCTGCCCGACAACCACTACCTGAGCACCCAGTCCGCCCTGAGCAAAGACCCCAACGAGAAGCG
CGATCACATGGTCCTGCTGGAGTTCGTGACCGCCGCCCGCATGCATGACCAACTGACAGAAGAGCAGATT
GCAGAGTTCAAAGAAGCCTTCTCATTATTGGACAAGGATGGGGACGGCACCATCACCACAAAGGAACTTG
GCACCGCTCTGAGGTCGCTTGGACAAAACCCAACGGAAGCAGAATTGCAGGATATGATCAATGAAGTCGA
TGCTGATGGCAATGGAACGATTTACTTTCCTGAATTTCTTACTATGATGGCTAGAAAAATGAAGGACACA
GACAGCGAAGAGGAAATCCGAGAAGCATTCCGTGTTTTTGACAAGGATGGGAACGGCTACATCAGCGCTG
CTGAATTACGTCACGTCATGACAAACCTCGGGGAGAAGTTAACAGATGAAGAAGTTGATGAAATGATAAG
GGAAGCAGATATCGATGGTGATGGCCAAGTAAACTATGAAGAGTTTGTACAAATGATGACAGCAAAGGGG
GGGAAGAGGCGCTGGCAGAAAACAGGCCATGCTGTCCGAGCATTCGGAAGACTGAAGAAGATCTCCAGCT
CCGGGGCACTGGAGCTCATGGACGGCGGCGTGCAGCTCGCCGACCACTACCAGCAGAACACCCCCATCGG
CGACGGCCCCGTGCTGCTGCCCGACAACCACTACCTGAGCTACCAGTCCGCCCTGAGCAAAGACCCCAAC
GAGAAGCGCGATCACATGGTCCTGCTGGAGTTCGTGACCGCCGCCGGGATCACTCTCGGCATGGACGAGC
TGTACAAGGGTGGCAGCGGTGGCATGGTGAGCAAGGGCGAGGAGCTGTTCACCGGGGTGGTGCCCATCCT
GGTCGAGCTGGACGGCGACGTAAACGGCCACAAGTTCAGCGTGTCCGGCGAGGGCGAGGGCGATGCCACC
TACGGCAAGCTGACCCTGAAGCTGATCTGCACCACCGGCAAGCTGCCCGTGCCCTGGCCCACCCTCGTGA
CCACCCTGGGCTACGGCCTGCAGTGCTTCGCCCGCTACCCCGACCACATGAAGCAGCACGACTTCTTCAA
GTCCGCCATGCCCGAAGGCTACGTCCAGGAGCGCACCATCTTCTTCAAGGACGACGGCAACTACAAGACC
CGCGCCGAGGTGAAGTTCGAGGGCGACACCCTGGTGAACCGCATCGAGCTGAAGGGCATCGACTTCAAGG
AGGACGGCAACATCCTGGGGCACAAGCTGGAGTACAACTACAACAGCCACAACGTCTATATCACCGCCGA
CAAGCAGAAGAACGGCATCAAGGCCAACTTCAAGATCCGCCACAACATCGAGTAAGAATTCTGCAGATAT
CCATCACACTGGCGGCCGCTCGAGCATGCATCTAGAGGGCCCTATTCTATAGTGTCACCTAAATGCTAGA
GCTCGCTGATCAGCCTCGACTGTGCCTTCTAGTTGCCAGCCATCTGTTGTTTGCCCCTCCCCCGTGCCTT
CCTTGACCCTGGAAGGTGCCACTCCCACTGTCCTTTCCTAATAAAATGAGGAAATTGCATCGCATTGTCT
GAGTAGGTGTCATTCTATTCTGGGGGGTGGGGTGGGGCAGGACAGCAAGGGGGAGGATTGGGAAGACAAT
AGCAGGCATGCTGGGGATGCGGTGGGCTCTATGGCTTCTGAGGCGGAAAGAACCAGCTGGGGCTCTAGGG
GGTATCCCC
[124 nt withheld, positions 4700-4823]
C
[91 nt withheld, positions 4825-4915]
A
[49 nt withheld, positions 4917-4965]
CCTTTGACGTTGGAGTCCACGTTCTTT
[37 nt withheld, positions 4993-5029]
ACCCTATCTCGGTCTATTCTTTTGATTTATAAGGGATTTTGCCGATTTCGGCCTATTGGTTAAAAAATGA
GCTGATTTAACAAAAATTTAACGCGAATTAATTCTGTGGAATGTGTGTCAGTTAGGGTGTGGAAAGTCCC
CAGGCTCCCCAGCAGGCAGAAGTATGCAAAGCATGCATCTCAATTAGTCAGCAACCAGGTGTGGAAAGTC
CCCAGGCTCCCCAGCAGGCAGAAGTATGCAAAGCATGCATCTCAATTAGTCAGCAACCATAGTCCCGCCC
CTAACTCCGCCCATCCCGCCCCTAACTCCGCCCAGTTCCGCCCATTCTCCGCCCCATGGCTGACTAATTT
TTTTTATTTATGCAGAGGCCGAGGCCGCCTCTGCCTCTGAGCTATTCCAGAAGTAGTGAGGAGGCTTTTT
TGGAGGCCTAGGCTTTTGCAAAAAGCTCCCGGGAGCTTGTATATCCATTTTCGGATCTGATCAAGAGACA
GGATGAGGATCGTTTCGCATGATTGAACAAGATGGATTGCACGCAGGTTCTCCGGCCGCTTGGGTGGAGA
GGCTATTCGGCTATGACTGGGCACAACAGACAATCGGCTGCTCTGATGCCGCCGTGTTCCGGCTGTCAGC
GCAGGGGCGCCCGGTTCTTTTTGTCAAGACCGACCTGTCCGGTGCCCTGAATGAACTGCAGGACGAGGCA
GCGCGGCTATCGTGGCTGGCCACGACGGGCGTTCCTTGCGCAGCTGTGCTCGACGTTGTCACTGAAGCGG
GAAGGGACTGGCTGCTATTGGGCGAAGTGCCGGGGCAGGATCTCCTGTCATCTCACCTTGCTCCTGCCGA
GAAAGTATCCATCATGGCTGATGCAATGCGGCGGCTGCATACGCTTGATCCGGCTACCTGCCCATTCGAC
CACCAAGCGAAACATCGCATCGAGCGAGCACGTACTCGGATGGAAGCCGGTCTTGTCGATCAGGATGATC
TGGACGAAGAGCATCAGGGGCTCGCGCCAGCCGAACTGTTCGCCAGGCTCAAGGCGCGCATGCCCGACGG
CGAGGATCTCGTCGTGACCCATGGCGATGCCTGCTTGCCGAATATCATGGTGGAAAATGGCCGCTTTTCT
GGATTCATCGACTGTGGCCGGCTGGGTGTGGCGGACCGCTATCAGGACATAGCGTTGGCTACCCGTGATA
TTGCTGAAGAGCTTGGCGGCGAATGGGCTGACCGCTTCCTCGTGCTTTACGGTATCGCCGCTCCCGATTC
GCAGCGCATCGCCTTCTATCGCCTTCTTGACGAGTTCTTCTGAGCGGGACTCTGGGGTTCGAAATGACCG
ACCAAGCGACGCCCAACCTGCCATCACGAGATTTCGATTCCACCGCCGCCTTCTATGAAAGGTTGGGCTT
CGGAATCGTTTTCCGGGACGCCGGCTGGATGATCCTCCAGCGCGGGGATCTCATGCTGGAGTTCTTCGCC
CACCCCAACTTGTTTATTGCAGCTTATAATGGTTACAAATAAAGCAATAGCATCACAAATTTCACAAATA
AAGCATTTTTTTCACTGCATTCTAGTTGTGGTTTGTCCAAACTCATCAATGTATCTTATCATGTCTGTAT
ACCGTCGACCTCTAGCTAGAGCTTGGCGTAATCATGGTCATAGCTGTTTCCTGTGTGAAATTGTTATCCG
CTCACAATTCCACACAACATACGAGCCGGAAGCATAAAGTGTAAAGCCTGGGGTGCCTAATGAGTGAGCT
AACTCACATTAATTGCGTTGCGCTCACTGCCCGCTTTCCAGTCGGGAAACCTGTCGTGCCAGCTGCATTA
ATGAATCGGCCAACGCGCGGGGAGAGGCGGTTTGCGTATTGGGCGCTCTTCCGCTTCCTCGCTCACTGAC
TCGCTGCGCTCGGTCGTTCGGCTGCGGCGAGCGGTATCAGCTCACTCAAAGGCGGTAATACGGTTATCCA
CAGAATCAGGGGATAACGCAGGAAAGAACATGTGAGCAAAAGGCCAGCAAAAGGCCAGGAACCGTAAAAA
GGCCGCGTTGCTGGCGTTTTTCCATAGGCTCCGCCCCCCTGACGAGCATCACAAAAATCGACGCTCAAGT
CAGAGGTGGCGAAACCCGACAGGACTATAAAGATACCAGGCGTTTCCCCCTGGAAGCTCCCTCGTGCGCT
CTCCTGTTCCGACCCTGCCGCTTACCGGATACCTGTCCGCCTTTCTCCCTTCGGGAAGCGTGGCGCTTTC
TCATAGCTCACGCTGTAGGTATCTCAGTTCGGTGTAGGTCGTTCGCTCCAAGCTGGGCTGTGTGCACGAA
CCCCCCGTTCAGCCCGACCGCTGCGCCTTATCCGGTAACTATCGTCTTGAGTCCAACCCGGTAAGACACG
ACTTATCGCCACTGGCAGCAGCCACTGGTAACAGGATTAGCAGAGCGAGGTATGTAGGCGGTGCTACAGA
GTTCTTGAAGTGGTGGCCTAACTACGGCTACACTAGAAGAACAGTATTTGGTATCTGCGCTCTGCTGAAG
CCAGTTACCTTCGGAAAAAGAGTTGGTAGCTCTTGATCCGGCAAACAAACCACCGCTGGTAGCGGTGGTT
TTTTTGTTTGCAAGCAGCAGATTACGCGCAGAAAAAAAGGATCTCAAGAAGATCCTTTGATCTTTTCTAC
GGGGTCTGACGCTCAGTGGAACGAAAACTCACGTTAAGGGATTTTGGTCATGAGATTATCAAAAA
