>Addgene plasmid #36324 | pcDNA-4mtD3cpv | depositor partial sequence | sequence record 45454 | 4mtD3cpv
AAGCTTATGTCCGTCCTGACGCCGCTGCTGCTGCGGGGCTTGACAGGCTCGGCCCGGCGGCTCCCAGTGC
CGCGCGCCAAGATCCATTCGTTGGGGGATCCCATGTCCGTCCTGACGCCGCTGCTGCTGCGGGGCTTGAC
AGGCTCGGCCCGGCGGCTCCCAGTGCCGCGCGCCAAGATCCATTCGTTGGGGAAGCTTGCCACCATGTCC
GTCCTGACGCCGCTGCTGCTGCGGGGCTTGACAGGCTCGGCCCGGCGGCTCCCAGTGCCGCGCGCCAAGA
TCCATTCGTTGGGGGATCCCATGTCCGTCCTGACGCCGCTGCTGCTGCGGGGCTTGACAGGCTCGGCCCG
GCGGCTCCCAGTGCCGCGCGCCAAGATCCATTCGTTGGGGAAGCTTGCCACCATGGTGAGCAAGGGCGAG
GAGCTGTTCACCGGGGTGGTGCCCATCCTGGTCGAGCTGGACGGCGACGTAAACGGCCACAGGTTCAGCG
TGTCCGGCGAGGGCGAGGGCGATGCCACCTACGGCAAGCTGACCCTGAAGTTCATCTGCACCACCGGCAA
GCTGCCCGTGCCCTGGCCCACCCTCGTGACCACCCTGACCTGGGGCGTGCAGTGCTTCAGCCGCTACCCC
GACCACATGAAGCAGCACGACTTCTTCAAGTCCGCCATGCCCGAAGGCTACGTCCAGGAGCGTACCATCT
TCTTCAAGGACGACGGCAACTACAAGACCCGCGCCGAGGTGAAGTTCGAGGGCGACACCCTGGTGAACCG
CATCGAGCTGAAGGGCATCGACTTCAAGGAGGACGGCAACATCCTGGGGCACAAGCTGGAGTACAACTAC
ATCAGCCACAACGTCTATATCACCGCCGACAAGCAGAAGAACGGCATCAAGGCCCACTTCAAGATCCGCC
ACAACATCGAGGACGGCAGCGTGCAGCTCGCCGACCACTACCAGCAGAACACCCCCATCGGCGACGGCCC
CGTGCTGCTGCCCGACAACCACTACCTGAGCACCCAGTCCGCCCTGAGCAAAGACCCCAACGAGAAGCGC
GATCACATGGTCCTGCTGGAGTTCGTGACCGCCGCCCGCATGCATGACCAACTGACAGAAGAGCAGATTG
CAGAGTTCAAAGAAGCCTTCTCATTATTGGACAAGGATGGGGACGGCACCATCACCACAAAGGAACTTGG
CACCGCTCTGAGGTCGCTTGGACAAAACCCAACGGAAGCAGAATTGCAGGATATGATCAATGAAGTCGAT
GCTGATGGCAATGGAACGATTTACTTTCCTGAATTTCTTACTATGATGGCTAGAAAAATGAAGGACACAG
ACAGCGAAGAGGAAATCCGAGAAGCATTCCGTGTTTTTGACAAGGATGGGAACGGCTACATCAGCGCTGC
TGAATTACGTCACGTCATGACAAACCTCGGGGAGAAGTTAACAGATGAAGAAGTTGATGAAATGATAAGG
GAAGCAGATATCGATGGTGATGGCCAAGTAAACTATGAAGAGTTTGTACAAATGATGACAGCAAAGGGGG
GGAAGAGGCGCTGGCAGAAAACAGGCCATGCTGTCCGAGCATTCGGAAGACTGAAGAAGATCTCCAGCTC
CGGGGCACTGGAGCTCATGGACGGCGGCGTGCAGCTCGCCGACCACTACCAGCAGAACACCCCCATCGGC
GACGGCCCCGTGCTGCTGCCCGACAACCACTACCTGAGCTACCAGTCCGCCCTGAGCAAAGACCCCAACG
AGAAGCGCGATCACATGGTCCTGCTGGAGTTCGTGACCGCCGCCGGGATCACTCTCGGCATGGACGAGCT
GTACAAGGGTGGCAGCGGTGGCATGGTGAGCAAGGGCGAGGAGCTGTTCACCGGGGTGGTGCCCATCCTG
GTCGAGCTGGACGGCGACGTAAACGGCCACAAGTTCAGCGTGTCCGGCGAGGGCGAGGGCGATGCCACCT
ACGGCAAGCTGACCCTGAAGCTGATCTGCACCACCGGCAAGCTGCCCGTGCCCTGGCCCACCCTCGTGAC
CACCCTGGGCTACGGCCTGCAGTGCTTCGCCCGCTACCCCGACCACATGAAGCAGCACGACTTCTTCAAG
TCCGCCATGCCCGAAGGCTACGTCCAGGAGCGCACCATCTTCTTCAAGGACGACGGCAACTACAAGACCC
GCGCCGAGGTGAAGTTCGAGGGCGACACCCTGGTGAACCGCATCGAGCTGAAGGGCATCGACTTCAAGGA
GGACGGCAACATCCTGGGGCACAAGCTGGAGTACAACTACAACAGCCACAACGTCTATATCACCGCCGAC
AAGCAGAAGAACGGCATCAAGGCCAACTTCAAGATCCGCCACAACATCGAGTAAGAATTC
