>Addgene plasmid #36324 | pcDNA-4mtD3cpv | addgene partial sequence | sequence record 48229 | CMV-F 5'-CGCAAATGGGCGGTAGGCGTG-3'
TAGAGAACCCACTGCTTACTGGCTTATCGAAATTAATACGACTCACTATAGGGAGACCCAAGCTTATGTC
CGTCCTGACGCCGCTGCTGCTGCGGGGCTTGACAGGCTCGGCCCGGCGGCTCCCAGTGCCGCGCGCCAAG
ATCCATTCGTTGGGGGATCCCATGTCCGTCCTGACGCCGCTGCTGCTGCGGGGCTTGACAGGCTCGGCCC
GGCGGCTCCCAGTGCCGCGCGCCAAGATCCATTCGTTGGGGAAGCTTATGTCCGTCCTGACGCCGCTGCT
GCTGCGGGGCTTGACAGGCTCGGCCCGGCGGCTCCCAGTGCCGCGCGCCAAGATCCATTCGTTGGGGGAT
CCCATGTCCGTCCTGACGCCGCTGCTGCTGCGGGGCTTGACAGGCTCGGCCCGGCGGCTCCCAGTGCCGC
GCGCCAAGATCCATTCGTTGGGGAAGCTTGCCACCATGGTGAGCAAGGGCGAGGAGCTGTTCACCGGGGT
GGTGCCCATCCTGGTCGAGCTGGACGGCGACGTAAACGGCCACAGGTTCAGCGTGTCCGGCGAGGGCGAG
GGCGATGCCACCTACGGCAAGCTGACCCTGAAGTTCATCTGCACCACCGGCAAGCTGCCCGTGCCCTGGC
CCACCCTCGTGACCACCCTGACCTGGGGCGTGCAGTGCTTCAGCCGCTACCCCGACCACATGAAGCAGCA
CGACTTCTTCAAGTCCGCCATGCCCGAAGGCTACGTCCAGGAGCGTACCATCTTCTTCAAG
